Addgene plasmid #22517: pGwf
Purpose: (Empty Backbone)
Depositing lab: Christopher Buck. Depositing organization: National Cancer Institute (NCI). Publication: Quantitation of human seroresponsiveness to Merkel cell polyomavirus. Pastrana DV, Tolstov YL, Becker JC, Moore PS, Chang Y, Buck CB. PLoS Pathog. 2009 Sep . 5(9):e1000578. 10.1371/journal.ppat.1000578 PubMed 19750217.
Backbone
  Vector backbone: Manufactured in our lab
  Backbone size (bp): 5874
  Vector type: Mammalian Expression
Growth in bacteria
  Bacterial resistance: Chloramphenicol and Bleocin (Zeocin), 25 & 50 μg/mL
  Growth temperature: 37°C
  Growth strain: ccdB Survival
  Growth instructions: ccdb
  Copy number: High Copy
Gene/Insert
  Gene/Insert name: Chloramphenicol resistance and CcdB gene (alt names: CAT; control of cell division or death)
  Insert size (bp): 1100
  Cloning method: Gateway Cloning; 5′ cloning site attR1 (destroyed during cloning); 3′ cloning site attR2 (destroyed during cloning)
  Sequencing primers: 5′ n/A
Terms and licenses: Academic/Nonprofit Terms; Industry Terms: Not Available to Industry
Depositor comments: It differs from phGf in the backbone, First reference to this plasmid in: Buck, C.B., et al., Human alpha-defensins block papillomavirus infection. Proc Natl Acad Sci U S A, 2006. 103(5): p. 1516-21. Genbank style annotations can be found at: http://home.ccr.cancer.gov/Lco/support.htm
How to cite: pGwf was a gift from Christopher Buck (Addgene plasmid # 22517 ; http://n2t.net/addgene:22517 ; RRID:Addgene_22517)
