[The description below was written by a language model from this plasmid's Addgene catalogue record and pLannotate feature annotations shown in this document.]
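Description:
pGwf is an empty Gateway destination vector for mammalian expression, built on a lab-made backbone. It replicates in E. coli from a high-copy ColE1/pUC-type origin. Backbone selection comes from the Streptoalloteichus hindustanus ble gene, driven by the synthetic bacterial EM7 promoter, which confers bleomycin/Zeocin resistance. Because the vector still carries the toxic ccdB gene, it must be propagated in a ccdB-tolerant strain, and the chloramphenicol marker within the Gateway cassette provides a second selection. The record lists a 5,874 bp backbone and a cassette of about 1,100 bp, consistent with the 6,974 nt depositor sequence.

The main expression unit consists of the human EF-1α core promoter and its intron A. These are followed by the attR1–attR2 Gateway cassette, a WPRE that enhances post-transcriptional expression, and the human EF-1α polyadenylation signal. The cassette holds a chloramphenicol acetyltransferase gene with its bacterial promoter, a ccdA fragment and intact ccdB. In an LR recombination with an entry clone, this cassette is swapped for the gene of interest. That exchange consumes the attR sites and removes ccdB, so correct recombinants can grow in ordinary strains while unrecombined vector is counterselected.

A separate upstream unit places EGFP under the SV40 enhancer/early promoter, with an SV40 poly(A) signal annotated downstream on the opposite strand. This gives a fluorescent marker of transfected cells that is independent of the inserted gene. The depositor notes that pGwf differs from the related plasmid phGf in its backbone. The associated publications concern polyomavirus and papillomavirus work, but the record does not state a specific application beyond its role as an empty backbone.
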