Features (pLannotate 1.2.2; 20 found; start..end, strand, type, name):
     58..387     +  promoter       SV40 promoter: SV40 enhancer and early promoter
    418..1137    +  CDS            EGFP: the original enhanced GFP (Yang et al., 1996) mammalian codon-optimized
   1162..1283    -  polyA_signal   SV40 poly(A) signal: SV40 polyadenylation signal
   1306..1374    -  CDS            large T antigen (fragment): large T antigen from SV40 (simian virus 40)
   1393..1444    +  CDS            lacZα (fragment): LacZα fragment of β-galactosidase; lacZ fragment
   1484..1695    +  promoter       EF-1α core promoter: core promoter for human elongation factor EF-1α
   1696..2634    +  intron         EF-1α intron A: intron upstream of the start codon of human EF-1α
   2667..2791    +  protein_bind   attR1: mutant version of attR; recombination site for the Gateway® LR reaction LR Clonase™
   2816..2846    +  promoter       lac UV5 promoter: E. coli lac promoter with an "up" mutation
   2870..2899    +  promoter       cat promoter (fragment): promoter of the E. coli cat gene encoding chloramphenicol acetyltransferase
   2900..3559    +  CDS            CmR: chloramphenicol acetyltransferase; cat; confers resistance to chloramphenicol
   3738..3896    +  CDS            ccdA (fragment): CCDA_ECO57 - Also known as H, letA. Experimental evidence at protein level: Swiss-Prot protein existence level 1. Antitoxin component of a type II toxin-antitoxin (TA) system which inhibits the post-segregational killing (PSK) of plasmid-free cells, also referred to as a plasmid addiction system. Binds to and blocks the activity of CcdB; will also remove bound CcdB protein from the CcdB-GyrA complex by forming a CcdA-CcdB complex, a process termed rejuvenation. Functions as a transcriptional corepressor for the ccdAB operon, repression also requires CcdB (By similarity). From Escherichia coli
   3901..4203    +  CDS            ccdB: CCDB_ECOLI - Also known as G, letB, letD. Experimental evidence at protein level: Swiss-Prot protein existence level 1. Toxic component of a type II toxin-antitoxin (TA) system, functioning in plasmid maintainence. Responsible for the post- segregational killing (PSK) of plasmid-free cells, also referred to as a plasmid addiction system. Half-life of over 2 hours. Cell killing by CcdB is accompanied by filamentation, defects in chromosome and plasmid segregation, defects in cell division, formation of anucleate cells, decreased DNA synthesis and plasmid loss. Interferes with the activity of DN
   4247..4371    -  protein_bind   attR2: mutant version of attR; recombination site for the Gateway® LR reaction LR Clonase™
   4386..4433    +  misc_feature   MCS (fragment): pBluescript multiple cloning site
   4433..5021    +  misc_feature   WPRE: woodchuck hepatitis virus posttranscriptional regulatory element
   5063..5635    +  polyA_signal   EF-1α poly(A) signal: human EF-1α polyadenylation signal
   5806..6394    +  rep_origin     ori: high-copy-number ColE1/pMB1/pBR322/pUC origin of replication
   6480..6527    +  promoter       EM7 promoter: synthetic bacterial promoter&nbsp
   6547..6918    +  CDS            ble: BLE_STRHI - Experimental evidence at protein level: Swiss-Prot protein existence level 1. Binding protein with a strong affinity to the bleomycin family of antibiotics. From Streptoalloteichus hindustanus.
>Addgene plasmid #22517 | pGwf | depositor full sequence | sequence record 10346 | Author sequence
CCCTGCAGGGCCTGAAATAACCTCTGAAAGAGGAACTTGGTTAGGTACCTGTGGAATGTGTGTCAGTTAG
GGTGTGGAAAGTCCCCAGGCTCCCCAGCAGGCAGAAGTATGCAAAGCATGCATCTCAATTAGTCAGCAAC
CAGGTGTGGAAAGTCCCCAGGCTCCCCAGCAGGCAGAAGTATGCAAAGCATGCATCTCAATTAGTCAGCA
ACCATAGTCCCGCCCCTAACTCCGCCCATCCCGCCCCTAACTCCGCCCAGTTCCGCCCATTCTCCGCCCC
ATGGCTGACTAATTTTTTTTATTTATACAGAGGCCGAGGCCGCCTCGGCCTCTGAGCTATTCCAGAAGTA
GTGAGGAGGCTTTTTTGGAGGCCTAGGCTTTTGCAAAAAGCTTGATTGGGATCCACCGGTCGCCACCATG
GTGAGCAAGGGCGAGGAGCTGTTCACCGGGGTGGTGCCCATCCTGGTCGAGCTGGACGGCGACGTAAACG
GCCACAAGTTCAGCGTGTCCGGCGAGGGCGAGGGCGATGCCACCTACGGCAAGCTGACCCTGAAGTTCAT
CTGCACCACCGGCAAGCTGCCCGTGCCCTGGCCCACCCTCGTGACCACCCTGACCTACGGCGTGCAGTGC
TTCAGCCGCTACCCCGACCACATGAAGCAGCACGACTTCTTCAAGTCCGCCATGCCCGAAGGCTACGTCC
AGGAGCGCACCATCTTCTTCAAGGACGACGGCAACTACAAGACCCGCGCCGAGGTGAAGTTCGAGGGCGA
CACCCTGGTGAACCGCATCGAGCTGAAGGGCATCGACTTCAAGGAGGACGGCAACATCCTGGGGCACAAG
CTGGAGTACAACTACAACAGCCACAACGTCTATATCATGGCCGACAAGCAGAAGAACGGCATCAAGGTGA
ACTTCAAGATCCGCCACAACATCGAGGACGGCAGCGTGCAGCTCGCCGACCACTACCAGCAGAACACCCC
CATCGGCGACGGCCCCGTGCTGCTGCCCGACAACCACTACCTGAGCACCCAGTCCGCCCTGAGCAAAGAC
CCCAACGAGAAGCGCGATCACATGGTCCTGCTGGAGTTCGTGACCGCCGCCGGGATCACTCTCGGCATGG
ACGAGCTGTACAAGTAAAGCGGCCGCTTCGAGCAGACATGATAAGATACATTGATGAGTTTGGACAAACC
ACAACTAGAATGCAGTGAAAAAAATGCTTTATTTGTGAAATTTGTGATGCTATTGCTTTATTTGTAACCA
TTATAAGCTGCAATAAACAAGTTAACAACAACAATTGCATTCATTTTATGTTTCAGGTTCAGGGGGAGGT
GTGGGAGGTTTTTTAAAGCAAGTAAAACCTCTACAAATGTGGTAAAATCGATAAGGATCCGGGCTGGCGT
AATAGCGAAGAGGCCCGCACCGATCGCCCTTCCCAACAGTTGCGGTGGAGAAGAGCATGCGTGAGGCTCC
GGTGCCCGTCAGTGGGCAGAGCGCACATCGCCCACAGTCCCCGAGAAGTTGGGGGGAGGGGTCGGCAATT
GAACCGGTGCCTAGAGAAGGTGGCGCGGGGTAAACTGGGAAAGTGATGTCGTGTACTGGCTCCGCCCTTT
TCCCGAGGGTGGGGGAGAACCGTATATAAGTGCAGTAGTCGCTGTGAACGTTCTTTTTCGCAACGGGTTT
GCCGCCAGAACACAGGTAAGTGCCGTGTGTGGTTCCCGCGGGCCTGGCCTCTTTACGGGTTATGGCCCTT
GCGTGCCTTGAATTACTTCCACCTGGCTGCAGTACGTGATTCTTGATCCCGAGCTTCGGGTTGGAAGTGG
GTGGGAGAGTTCGAGGCCTTGCGCTTAAGGAGCCCCTTCGCCTCGTGCTTGAGTTGAGGCCTGGCCTGGG
CGCTGGGGCCGCCGCGTGCGAATCTGGTGGCACCTTCGCGCCTGTCTCGCTGCTTTCGATAAGTCTCTAG
CCATTTAAAATTTTTGATGACCTGCTGCGACGCTTTTTTTCTGGCAAGATAGTCTTGTAAATGCGGGCCA
AGATCTGCACACTGGTATTTCGGTTTTTGGGGCCGCGGGCGGCGACGGGGCCCGTGCGTCCCAGCGCACA
TGTTCGGCGAGGCGGGGCCTGCGAGCGCGGCCACCGAGAATCGGACGGGGGTAGTCTCAAGCTGGCCGGC
CTGCTCTGGTGCCTGGCCTCGCGCCGCCGTGTATCGCCCCGCCCTGGGCGGCAAGGCTGGCCCGGTCGGC
ACCAGTTGCGTGAGCGGAAAGATGGCCGCTTCCCGGCCCTGCTGCAGGGAGCTCAAAATGGAGGACGCGG
CGCTCGGGAGAGCGGGCGGGTGAGTCACCCACACAAAGGAAAAGGGCCTTTCCGTCCTCAGCCGTCGCTT
CATGTGACTCCACGGAGTACCGGGCGCCGTCCAGGCACCTCGATTAGTTCTCGAGCTTTTGGAGTACGTC
GTCTTTAGGTTGGGGGGAGGGGTTTTATGCGATGGAGTTTCCCCACACTGAGTGGGTGGAGACTGAAGTT
AGGCCAGCTTGGCACTTGATGTAATTCTCCTTGGAATTTGCCCTTTTTGAGTTTGGATCTTGGTTCATTC
TCAAGCCTCAGACAGTGGTTCAAAGTTTTTTTCTTCCATTTCAGGTGTCGTGAGGAATTCTCTAGAGCTT
GATCAAACAAGTTTGTACAAAAAAGCTGAACGAGAAACGTAAAATGATATAAATATCAATATATTAAATT
AGATTTTGCATAAAAAACAGACTACATAATACTGTAAAACACAACATATCCAGTCACTATGGCGGCCGCA
TTAGGCACCCCAGGCTTTACACTTTATGCTTCCGGCTCGTATAATGTGTGGATTTTGAGTTAGGATCCGT
CGAGATTTTCAGGAGCTAAGGAAGCTAAAATGGAGAAAAAAATCACTGGATATACCACCGTTGATATATC
CCAATGGCATCGTAAAGAACATTTTGAGGCATTTCAGTCAGTTGCTCAATGTACCTATAACCAGACCGTT
CAGCTGGATATTACGGCCTTTTTAAAGACCGTAAAGAAAAATAAGCACAAGTTTTATCCGGCCTTTATTC
ACATTCTTGCCCGCCTGATGAATGCTCATCCGGAATTCCGTATGGCAATGAAAGACGGTGAGCTGGTGAT
ATGGGATAGTGTTCACCCTTGTTACACCGTTTTCCATGAGCAAACTGAAACGTTTTCATCGCTCTGGAGT
GAATACCACGACGATTTCCGGCAGTTTCTACACATATATTCGCAAGATGTGGCGTGTTACGGTGAAAACC
TGGCCTATTTCCCTAAAGGGTTTATTGAGAATATGTTTTTCGTCTCAGCCAATCCCTGGGTGAGTTTCAC
CAGTTTTGATTTAAACGTGGCCAATATGGACAACTTCTTCGCCCCCGTTTTCACCATGGGCAAATATTAT
ACGCAAGGCGACAAGGTGCTGATGCCGCTGGCGATTCAGGTTCATCATGCCGTCTGTGATGGCTTCCATG
TCGGCAGAATGCTTAATGAATTACAACAGTACTGCGATGAGTGGCAGGGCGGGGCGTAATCTAGAGGATC
CGGCTTACTAAAAGCCAGATAACAGTATGCGTATTTGCGCGCTGATTTTTGCGGTATAAGAATATATACT
GATATGTATACCCGAAGTATGTCAAAAAGAGGTGTGCTATGAAGCAGCGTATTACAGTGACAGTTGACAG
CGACAGCTATCAGTTGCTCAAGGCATATATGATGTCAATATCTCCGGTCTGGTAAGCACAACCATGCAGA
ATGAAGCCCGTCGTCTGCGTGCCGAACGCTGGAAAGCGGAAAATCAGGAAGGGATGGCTGAGGTCGCCCG
GTTTATTGAAATGAACGGCTCTTTTGCTGACGAGAACAGGGACTGGTGAAATGCAGTTTAAGGTTTACAC
CTATAAAAGAGAGAGCCGTTATCGTCTGTTTGTGGATGTACAGAGTGATATTATTGACACGCCCGGGCGA
CGGATGGTGATCCCCCTGGCCAGTGCACGTCTGCTGTCAGATAAAGTCTCCCGTGAACTTTACCCGGTGG
TGCATATCGGGGATGAAAGCTGGCGCATGATGACCACCGATATGGCCAGTGTGCCGGTCTCCGTTATCGG
GGAAGAAGTGGCTGATCTCAGCCACCGCGAAAATGACATCAAAAACGCCATTAACCTGATGTTCTGGGGA
ATATAAATGTCAGGCTCCGTTATACACAGCCAGTCTGCAGGTCGACCATAGTGACTGGATATGTTGTGTT
TTACAGTATTATGTAGTCTGTTTTTTATGCAAAATCTAATTTAATATATTGATATTTATATCATTTTACG
TTTCTCGTTCAGCTTTCTTGTACAAAGTGGTTCGATCTAGAATGGCTAGTGGATCCCCCGGGCTGCAGGA
ATTCGATATCAAGCTTATCGATAATCAACCTCTGGATTACAAAATTTGTGAAAGATTGACTGGTATTCTT
AACTATGTTGCTCCTTTTACGCTATGTGGATACGCTGCTTTAATGCCTTTGTATCATGCTATTGCTTCCC
GTATGGCTTTCATTTTCTCCTCCTTGTATAAATCCTGGTTGCTGTCTCTTTATGAGGAGTTGTGGCCCGT
TGTCAGGCAACGTGGCGTGGTGTGCACTGTGTTTGCTGACGCAACCCCCACTGGTTGGGGCATTGCCACC
ACCTGTCAGCTCCTTTCCGGGACTTTCGCTTTCCCCCTCCCTATTGCCACGGCGGAACTCATCGCCGCCT
GCCTTGCCCGCTGCTGGACAGGGGCTCGGCTGTTGGGCACTGACAATTCCGTGGTGTTGTCGGGGAAATC
ATCGTCCTTTCCTTGGCTGCTCGCCTGTGTTGCCACCTGGATTCTGCGCGGGACGTCCTTCTGCTACGTC
CCTTCGGCCCTCAATCCAGCGGACCTTCCTTCCCGCGGCCTGCTGCCGGCTCTGCGGCCTCTTCCGCGTC
TTCGCCTTCGCCCTCAGACGAGTCGGATCTCCCTTTGGGCCGCCTCCCCGCATCGATACCGTCGGCCCAC
TGCTCCCTAAACCTGAGCTAGCATTATCCCTAATACCTGCCACCCCACTCTTAATCAGTGGTGGAAGAAC
GGTCTCAGAACTGTTTGTTTCAATTGGCCATTTAAGTTTAGTAGTAAAAGACTGGTTAATGATAACAATG
CATCGTAAAACCTTCAGAAGGAAAGGAGAATGTTTTGTGGACCACTTTGGTTTTCTTTTTTGCGTGTGGC
AGTTTTAAGTTATTAGTTTTTAAAATCAGTACTTTTTAATGGAAACAACTTGACCAAAAATTTGTCACAG
AATTTTGAGACCCATTAAAAAAGTTAAATGAGAAACCTGTGTGTTCCTTTGGTCAACACCGAGACATTTA
GGTGAAAGACATCTAATTCTGGTTTTACGAATCTGGAAACTTCTTGAAAATGTAATTCTTGAGTTAACAC
TTCTGGGTGGAGAATAGGGTTGTTTTCCCCCCACATAATTGGAAGGGGAAGGAATATCATTTAAAGCTAT
GGGAGGGTTTCTTTGATTACAACACTGGAGAGAAATGCAGCATGTTGCTGATTGCCTGTCACTAAAACAG
GCCAAAAACTGAGTCCTTGGGTTGCATAGAAAGCTTCATGTTGCTAAACCAATGTTAAGTGAATCTTTGG
AAACAAAATGTTTCCAAATTACTGGGATGTGCATGTTGAAACGTGGGTTAATTAACTAGCCATGACCAAA
ATCCCTTAACGTGAGTTTTCGTTCCACTGAGCGTCAGACCCCGTAGAAAAGATCAAAGGATCTTCTTGAG
ATCCTTTTTTTCTGCGCGTAATCTGCTGCTTGCAAACAAAAAAACCACCGCTACCAGCGGTGGTTTGTTT
GCCGGATCAAGAGCTACCAACTCTTTTTCCGAAGGTAACTGGCTTCAGCAGAGCGCAGATACCAAATACT
GTTCTTCTAGTGTAGCCGTAGTTAGGCCACCACTTCAAGAACTCTGTAGCACCGCCTACATACCTCGCTC
TGCTAATCCTGTTACCAGTGGCTGCTGCCAGTGGCGATAAGTCGTGTCTTACCGGGTTGGACTCAAGACG
ATAGTTACCGGATAAGGCGCAGCGGTCGGGCTGAACGGGGGGTTCGTGCACACAGCCCAGCTTGGAGCGA
ACGACCTACACCGAACTGAGATACCTACAGCGTGAGCTATGAGAAAGCGCCACGCTTCCCGAAGGGAGAA
AGGCGGACAGGTATCCGGTAAGCGGCAGGGTCGGAACAGGAGAGCGCACGAGGGAGCTTCCAGGGGGAAA
CGCCTGGTATCTTTATAGTCCTGTCGGGTTTCGCCACCTCTGACTTGAGCGTCGATTTTTGTGATGCTCG
TCAGGGGGGCGGAGCCTATGGAAAAACGCCAGCAACGCGGCCTTTTTACGGTTCCTGGCCTTTTGCTGGC
CTTTTGCTCACATGTTCTTAATTAAATTTTTCAAAAGTAGTTGACAATTAATCATCGGCATAGTATATCG
GCATAGTATAATACGACTCACTATAGGAGGGCCATCATGGCCAAGTTGACCAGTGCTGTCCCAGTGCTCA
CAGCCAGGGATGTGGCTGGAGCTGTTGAGTTCTGGACTGACAGGTTGGGGTTCTCCAGAGATTTTGTGGA
GGATGACTTTGCAGGTGTGGTCAGAGATGATGTCACCCTGTTCATCTCAGCAGTCCAGGACCAGGTGGTG
CCTGACAACACCCTGGCTTGGGTGTGGGTGAGAGGACTGGATGAGCTGTATGCTGAGTGGAGTGAGGTGG
TCTCCACCAACTTCAGGGATGCCAGTGGCCCTGCCATGACAGAGATTGGAGAGCAGCCCTGGGGGAGAGA
GTTTGCCCTGAGAGACCCAGCAGGCAACTGTGTGCACTTTGTGGCAGAGGAGCAGGACTGAGGATAAGAA
TTGTAACAAAAAACCCCGCCCCGGCGGGGTTTTTTGTTAATTAA
