>Addgene plasmid #22517 | pGwf | addgene partial sequence | sequence record 28303 | 22517 with lac_promoter
CGTCGAGANTTTCAGGAGCTAAGGAAGCTAAAATGGAGAAAAAAATCACTGGATATACCACCGTTGATAT
ATCCCAATGGCATCGTAAAGAACATTTTGAGGCATTTCAGTCAGTTGCTCAATGTACCTATAACCAGACC
GTTCAGCTGGATATTACGGCCTTTTTAAAGACCGTAAAGAAAAATAAGCACAAGTTTTATCCGGCCTTTA
TTCACATTCTTGCCCGCCTGATGAATGCTCATCCGGAATTCCGTATGGCAATGAAAGACGGTGAGCTGGT
GATATGGGATAGTGTTCACCCTTGTTACACCGTTTTCCATGAGCAAACTGAAACGTTTTCATCGCTCTGG
AGTGAATACCACGACGATTTCCGGCAGTTTCTACACATATATTCGCAAGATGTGGCGTGTTACGGTGAAA
GCCTGGCCTATTTCCCTAAAGGGTTTATTGAGAATATGTTTTTCGTCTCAGCCAATCCCTGGGTGAGTTC
CACCAGTTTTGATTTAAACGTGGCCAATATGNNCAACTTCTTCGTCCCCGTTTTCACCATGGACAAATAT
TATACGCAAGGGGACACTGTGCTGATGCCGCTGGGGGACTCACGTTCTNCATGCCGTGTTGTGATGCCTT
CCATGTCGCCACAATGCTTC
