>Addgene plasmid #22517 | pGwf | addgene partial sequence | sequence record 73039 | CAT-R 5'-GCAACTGACTGAAATGCCTC-3'
GATGCCATTGGGATATATCAACGGTGGTATATCCAGTGATTTTTTTCTCCATTTTAGCTTCCTTAGCTCC
TGAAAATCTCGACGGATCCTAACTCAAAATCCACACATTATACGAGCCGGAAGCATAAAGTGTAAAGCCT
GGGGTGCCTAATGCGGCCGCCATAGTGACTGGATATGTTGTGTTTTACAGTATTATGTAGTCTGTTTTTT
ATGCAAAATCTAATTTAATATATTGATATTTATATCATTTTACGTTTCTCGTTCAGCTTTTTTGTACAAA
CTTGTTTGATCAAGCTCTAGAGAATTCCTCACGACACCTGAAATGGAAGAAAAAAACTTTGAACCACTGT
CTGAGGCTTGAGAATGAACCAAGATCCAAACTCAAAAAGGGCAAATTCCAAGGAGAATTACATCAAGTGC
CAAGCTGGCCTAACTTCAGTCTCCACCCACTCAGTGTGGGGAAACTCCATCGCATAAAACCCCTCCCCCC
AACCTAAAGACGACGTACTCCAAAAGCTCGAGAACTAATCGAGGTGCCTGGACGGCGCCCGGTACTCCGT
GGAGTCACATGAAGCGACGGCTGAGGACGGAAAGGCCCTTTTCCTTTGTGTGGGTGACTCACCCGCCCGC
TCTCCCGAGCGCCGCGTCCTCCATTTTGAGCTCCCTGCAGCAGGGCCGGGAAGCGGCCATCTTTCCGCTC
ACGCAACTGGTGCCGACCGGGCCAGCCTTGCCGCCCAGGGCGGGGCGATACACGGCGGCGCGAGGCCAGG
CACCAGAGCAGGCCGGCCAGCTTGAGACTACCCCCGTCCGATTCTCGGTGGCCGCGCTCGCAGGCCCCGC
CTCGCCGAACATGTGCGCTGGGACGCACGGGCCCCGTCGCCGCCCGCGGCCCCAAAAACCGAAATACCAG
TGTGCAGATCTTGGCCCGCATTTACAAGACTATCTTGCCAGAAAAAAAGCGTCGCAGCAGGTCATCAAAA
ATTTTAAATGGCTAGAGACTTATCGAAAGCAGCGAGACAGGCGCGAAGGTGCCACCAGATTCGCACGCGG
CGGCCCCAGCGCCCAGGCCAGGCCTCAACTCAAGCACGAGGCGAAGGGGCTCCTTAAGCGCAAGGCCTCG
AACTCTCCCACCCACTTCCAACCCGAAG
