>Addgene plasmid #22517 | pGwf | addgene partial sequence | sequence record 73096 | EBV-rev 5'-GTGGTTTGTCCAAACTCATC-3'
TGTCTGCTCGAAGCGGCCGCTTTACTTGTACAGCTCGTCCATGCCGAGAGTGATCCCGGCGGCGGTCACG
AACTCCAGCAGGACCATGTGATCGCGCTTCTCGTTGGGGTCTTTGCTCAGGGCGGACTGGGTGCTCAGGT
AGTGGTTGTCGGGCAGCAGCACGGGGCCGTCGCCGATGGGGGTGTTCTGCTGGTAGTGGTCGGCGAGCTG
CACGCTGCCGTCCTCGATGTTGTGGCGGATCTTGAAGTTCACCTTGATGCCGTTCTTCTGCTTGTCGGCC
ATGATATAGACGTTGTGGCTGTTGTAGTTGTACTCCAGCTTGTGCCCCAGGATGTTGCCGTCCTCCTTGA
AGTCGATGCCCTTCAGCTCGATGCGGTTCACCAGGGTGTCGCCCTCGAACTTCACCTCGGCGCGGGTCTT
GTAGTTGCCGTCGTCCTTGAAGAAGATGGTGCGCTCCTGGACGTAGCCTTCGGGCATGGCGGACTTGAAG
AAGTCGTGCTGCTTCATGTGGTCGGGGTAGCGGCTGAAGCACTGCACGCCGTAGGTCAGGGTGGTCACGA
GGGTGGGCCAGGGCACGGGCAGCTTGCCGGTGGTGCAGATGAACTTCAGGGTCAGCTTGCCGTAGGTGGC
ATCGCCCTCGCCCTCGCCGGACACGCTGAACTTGTGGCCGTTTACGTCGCCGTCCAGCTCGACCAGGATG
GGCACCACCCCGGTGAACAGCTCCTCGCCCTTGCTCACCATGGTGGCGACCGGTGGATCCCAATCAAGCT
TTTTGCAAAAGCCTAGGCCTCCAAAAAAGCCTCCTCACTACTTCTGGAATAGCTCAGAGGCCGAGGCGGC
CTCGGCCTCTGTATAAATAAAAAAAATTAGTCAGCCATGGGGCGGAGAATGGGCGGAACTGGGCGGAGTT
AGGGGCGGGATGGGCGGAGTTAGGGGCGGGACTATGGTTGCTGACTAATTGAGATGCATGCTTTGCATAC
TTCTGCCTGCTGGGGAGCCTGGGGACTTTCCACACCTGGTTGCTGACTAATTGAGATGCATGCT
