>Addgene plasmid #22517 | pGwf | addgene partial sequence | sequence record 73097 | ccdb-fwd 5'-GCATGATGACCACCGATATG-3'
CGGTCTCCGTTATCGGGGAAGAAGTGGCTGATCTCAGCCACCGCGAAAATGACATCAAAAACGCCATTAA
CCTGATGTTCTGGGGAATATAAATGTCAGGCTCCCTTATACACAGCCAGTCTGCAGGTCGACCATAGTGA
CTGGATATGTTGTGTTTTACAGTATTATGTAGTCTGTTTTTTATGCAAAATCTAATTTAATATATTGATA
TTTATATCATTTTACGTTTCTCGTTCAGCTTTCTTGTACAAAGTGGTTCGATCTAGAATGGCTAGTGGAT
CCCCCGGGCTGCAGGAATTCGATATCAAGCTTATCGATAATCAACCTCTGGATTACAAAATTTGTGAAAG
ATTGACTGGTATTCTTAACTATGTTGCTCCTTTTACGCTATGTGGATACGCTGCTTTAATGCCTTTGTAT
CATGCTATTGCTTCCCGTATGGCTTTCATTTTCTCCTCCTTGTATAAATCCTGGTTGCTGTCTCTTTATG
AGGAGTTGTGGCCCGTTGTCAGGCAACGTGGCGTGGTGTGCACTGTGTTTGCTGACGCAACCCCCACTGG
TTGGGGCATTGCCACCACCTGTCAGCTCCTTTCCGGGACTTTCGCTTTCCCCCTCCCTATTGCCACGGCG
GAACTCATCGCCGCCTGCCTTGCCCGCTGCTGGACAGGGGCTCGGCTGTTGGGCACTGACAATTCCGTGG
TGTTGTCGGGGAAATCATCGTCCTTTCCTTGGCTGCTCGCCTGTGTTGCCACCTGGATTCTGCGCGGGAC
GTCCTTCTGCTACGTCCCTTCGGCCCTCAATCCAGCGGACCTTCCTTCCCGCGGCCTGCTGCCGGCTCTG
CGGCCTCTTCCGCGTCTTCGCCTTCGCCCTCAGACGAGTCGGATCTCCCTTTGGGCCGCCTCCCCGCATC
GATACCGTCGGCCCACTGCTCCCTAAACCTGAGCTAGCATTATCCCTAATACCTGCCACCCCACTCTTAA
TCAGTGGTGGAAGAACGGTCTCAGAACTGTTTGTTTCAATTGGCCATTTAAGTTTAGTAGTAAAAGACTG
GTTAATGATAACAATGCATCGTAAA
