>Addgene plasmid #22517 | pGwf | addgene partial sequence | sequence record 73148 | WPRE-R 5'-CATAGCGTAAAAGGAGCAACA-3'
ATACCAGTCAATCTTTCACAAATTTTGTAATCCAGAGGTTGATTATCGATAAGCTTGATATCGAATTCCT
GCAGCCCGGGGGATCCACTAGCCATTCTAGATCGAACCACTTTGTACAAGAAAGCTGAACGAGAAACGTA
AAATGATATAAATATCAATATATTAAATTAGATTTTGCATAAAAAACAGACTACATAATACTGTAAAACA
CAACATATCCAGTCACTATGGTCGACCTGCAGACTGGCTGTGTATAAGGGAGCCTGACATTTATATTCCC
CAGAACATCAGGTTAATGGCGTTTTTGATGTCATTTTCGCGGTGGCTGAGATCAGCCACTTCTTCCCCGA
TAACGGAGACCGGCACACTGGCCATATCGGTGGTCATCATGCGCCAGCTTTCATCCCCGATATGCACCAC
CGGGTAAAGTTCACGGGGGACTTTATCTGACAGCAGACGTGCACTGGCCAGGGGGATCACCATCCGTCGC
CCGGGCGTGTCAATAATATCACTCTGTACATCCACAAACAGACGATAACGGCTCTCTCTTTTATAGGTGT
AAACCTTAAACTGCATTTCACCAGCCCCTGTTCTCGTCAGCAAAAGAGCCGTTCATTTCAATAAACCGGG
CGACCTCAGCCATCCCTTCCTGATTTTCCGCTTTCCAGCGTTCGGCACGCAGACGACGGGCTTCATTCTG
CATGGTTGTGCTTACCAGACCGGAGATATTGACATCATATATGCCTTGAGCAACTGATAGCTGTCGCTGT
CAACTGTCACTGTAATACGCTGCTTCATAGCATACCTCTTTTTGACATACTTCGGGTATACATATCAGTA
TATATTCTTATACCGCAAAAATCAGCGCGCAAATACGCATACTGTTATCTGGCTTTTAGTAAGCCGGATC
CTCTAGATTACGCCCCGCCTGCCACTCATCGCAGTACTGTTGTAATTCATTAAGCATTCTGCCGACATGG
AAGCCATCACAAACGGCATGATGAACCTGAATCGCCA
